Addgene plasmid #238004: Dendra2-NS3
Purpose: Expresses NS3 in mammalian/mouse cell line
Depositing lab: Partha Mondal. Depositing organization: Indian Institute of Science, Bangalore.
Backbone
  Vector backbone: Dendra2 Tubulin
  Vector type: Mammalian Expression
Growth in bacteria
  Bacterial resistance: Kanamycin, 50 μg/mL
  Growth temperature: 37°C
  Growth strain: DH5alpha
  Copy number: High Copy
Gene/Insert
  Gene/Insert name: NS3
  Species: Dengue Virus Serotype 2
  Insert size (bp): 1800
  Tag / fusion protein: Dendra2 (N terminal on backbone)
  Cloning method: Restriction Enzyme; 5′ cloning site Sac1 (not destroyed); 3′ cloning site BamH1 (not destroyed)
  Sequencing primers: 5′ CMV-Forward; 3′ SV40-pArev
Resource information
  A portion of this plasmid was derived from a plasmid made by: pcDNA_DENV2-NS2B3_V5. https://www.addgene.org/115906/
Terms and licenses: Academic/Nonprofit Terms; Industry Terms: Not Available to Industry
Depositor comments: A portion of this plasmid was derived from a plasmid made by: pcDNA_DENV2-NS2B3_V5. https://www.addgene.org/115906/
How to cite: Dendra2-NS3 was a gift from Partha Mondal (Addgene plasmid # 238004 ; http://n2t.net/addgene:238004 ; RRID:Addgene_238004)
