[The description below was written by a language model from this plasmid's Addgene catalogue record and pLannotate feature annotations shown in this document.]
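Description:
Dendra2-NS3 is a mammalian expression plasmid of about 6.6 kb built on a Dendra2-tubulin backbone, in which the non-structural protein NS3 of dengue virus serotype 2 is fused to the C-terminus of the photoconvertible green-to-red fluorescent protein Dendra2. It is propagated in E. coli from a high-copy ColE1/pUC-type origin and selected with kanamycin. The single NeoR/KanR (Tn5 aminoglycoside phosphotransferase) gene sits behind tandem bacterial (bla) and SV40 early promoters and is followed by an HSV TK polyadenylation signal. The same marker can therefore give kanamycin resistance in bacteria and G418 resistance in transfected mammalian cells. An f1 origin is also present, and the SV40 promoter region includes the SV40 origin, as is typical of this backbone family.

The expression cassette runs from the human CMV immediate-early enhancer and promoter through the Dendra2 coding sequence and the NS3 coding region (annotated at roughly 1.85 kb; the catalogue gives about 1.8 kb) to an SV40 poly(A) signal. NS3 was inserted between SacI and BamHI sites, both of which were retained, and the record notes that part of the plasmid derives from a DENV2 NS2B-NS3 expression construct. A short annotated alpha-tubulin fragment lies between Dendra2 and NS3, apparently a remnant of the parental tubulin insert; the record does not say whether it is translated as part of the linker. NS3 is the viral serine protease, NTPase and RNA helicase, and it needs NS2B as a cofactor for protease activity; no NS2B feature is annotated here. The stated purpose is expression of NS3 in mammalian or mouse cell lines. The Dendra2 tag would allow the protein to be visualised by fluorescence or photoconversion-based imaging, although the record does not specify an application.
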