Features (pLannotate 1.2.2; 15 found; start..end, strand, type, name):
     61..364     +  enhancer       CMV enhancer: human cytomegalovirus immediate early enhancer
    365..568     +  promoter       CMV promoter: human cytomegalovirus (CMV) immediate early promoter
    613..1302    +  CDS            Dendra2: Dendra2 is a photoconvertible green fluorescent protein published in 2006, derived from Dendronephthya sp.. It has high acid sensitivity.
   1336..1401    +  CDS            TUBA4 (fragment): TBA4_MAIZE - Also known as TUA4. Protein inferred from homology: Swiss-Prot protein existence level 3. Tubulin is the major constituent of microtubules. It binds two moles of GTP, one at an exchangeable site on the beta chain and one at a non-exchangeable site on the alpha chain. From Zea mays (Maize).
   1408..3261    +  CDS            POLG_DEN2T (fragment): Experimental evidence at protein level: Swiss-Prot protein existence level 1. [Serine protease NS3]: Displays three enzymatic activities: serine protease, NTPase and RNA helicase. NS3 serine protease, in association with NS2B, performs its autocleavage and cleaves the polyprotein at dibasic sites in the cytoplasm: C-prM, NS2A-NS2B, NS2B- NS3, NS3-NS4A, NS4A-2K and NS4B-NS5. NS3 RNA helicase binds RNA and unwinds dsRNA in the 3' to 5' direction. From Dengue virus type 2 (strain Tonga/EKB194/1974) (DENV-2).
   3283..3367    +  CDS            large T antigen (fragment): large T antigen from SV40 (simian virus 40)
   3390..3511    +  polyA_signal   SV40 poly(A) signal: SV40 polyadenylation signal
   3545..3973    -  rep_origin     f1 ori (sequence partly withheld): f1 bacteriophage origin of replication; arrow indicates direction of (+) strand synthesis
   4000..4104    +  promoter       AmpR promoter: bla
   4106..4463    +  promoter       SV40 promoter: SV40 enhancer and early promoter
   4498..5292    +  CDS            NeoR/KanR: aminoglycoside phosphotransferase from Tn5; aph(3')-II (or nptII); confers resistance to neomycin, kanamycin, and G418 (Geneticin®)
   5313..5465    +  CDS            ble (fragment): BLE_KLEPN - Experimental evidence at protein level: Swiss-Prot protein existence level 1. Binding protein with a strong affinity to the bleomycin family of antibiotics. Binds to CL990; an antimitotic-antibiotic compound. From Klebsiella pneumoniae.
   5524..5571    +  polyA_signal   HSV TK poly(A) signal: herpes simplex virus thymidine kinase polyadenylation signal (Cole and Stacy, 1985)
   5662..5678    -  polyA_signal   bGH poly(A) signal (fragment): bovine growth hormone polyadenylation signal
   5900..6488    +  rep_origin     ori: high-copy-number ColE1/pMB1/pBR322/pUC origin of replication
>Addgene plasmid #238004 | Dendra2-NS3 | addgene full sequence | sequence record 474227 | Addgene NGS Result
TAGTTATTAATAGTAATCAATTACGGGGTCATTAGTTCATAGCCCATATATGGAGTTCCGCGTTACATAA
CTTACGGTAAATGGCCCGCCTGGCTGACCGCCCAACGACCCCCGCCCATTGACGTCAATAATGACGTATG
TTCCCATAGTAACGCCAATAGGGACTTTCCATTGACGTCAATGGGTGGAGTATTTACGGTAAACTGCCCA
CTTGGCAGTACATCAAGTGTATCATATGCCAAGTACGCCCCCTATTGACGTCAATGACGGTAAATGGCCC
GCCTGGCATTATGCCCAGTACATGACCTTATGGGACTTTCCTACTTGGCAGTACATCTACGTATTAGTCA
TCGCTATTACCATGGTGATGCGGTTTTGGCAGTACATCAATGGGCGTGGATAGCGGTTTGACTCACGGGG
ATTTCCAAGTCTCCACCCCATTGACGTCAATGGGAGTTTGTTTTGGCACCAAAATCAACGGGACTTTCCA
AAATGTCGTAACAACTCCGCCCCATTGACGCAAATGGGCGGTAGGCGTGTACGGTGGGAGGTCTATATAA
GCAGAGCTGGTTTAGTGAACCGTCAGATCCGCTAGCGCTACCGGTCGCCACCATGAACACCCCGGGAATT
AACCTGATCAAGGAGGACATGCGCGTGAAGGTGCACATGGAGGGCAACGTGAACGGCCACGCCTTCGTGA
TCGAGGGCGAGGGCAAGGGCAAGCCCTACGAGGGCACCCAGACCGCCAACCTGACCGTGAAGGAGGGCGC
CCCCCTGCCCTTCAGCTACGACATCCTGACCACCGCCGTGCACTACGGCAACCGGGTGTTCACCAAGTAC
CCCGAGGACATCCCCGACTACTTCAAGCAGAGCTTCCCCGAGGGCTACAGCTGGGAGCGCACCATGACCT
TCGAGGACAAGGGCATCTGCACCATCCGCAGCGACATCAGCCTGGAGGGCGACTGCTTCTTCCAGAACGT
GCGCTTCAAGGGCACCAACTTCCCCCCCAACGGCCCCGTGATGCAGAAGAAGACCCTGAAGTGGGAGCCC
AGCACCGAGAAGCTGCACGTGCGCGACGGCCTGCTGGTGGGCAACATCAACATGGCCCTGCTGCTGGAGG
GCGGCGGCCACTACCTGTGCGACTTCAAGACCACCTACAAGGCCAAGAAGGTGGTGCAGCTGCCCGACGC
CCACTTCGTGGACCACCGCATCGAGATCCTGGGCAACGACAGCGACTACAACAAGGTGAAGCTGTACGAG
CACGCCGTGGCCCGCTACAGCCCCCTGCCCAGCCAGGTGTGGTCCGGCGACAGCGGCGTGTACAAGACTC
GAGTGCGTGAGTGCATCTCCATCCACGTTGGCCAGGCTGGTGTCCAGATTGGCAATGCCTGCTGGGAGCT
CACCATGGCTGGAGTATTGTGGGATGTCCCTTCACCCCCACCCGTGGGAAAGGCTGAACTGGAAGATGGA
GCCTATAGAATCAAGCAAAAAGGGATTCTTGGATATTCCCAGATCGGAGCCGGAGTTTACAAAGAAGGAA
CATTCCATACAATGTGGCATGTCACACGCGGCGCTGTTCTAATGCATAAAGGAAAGAGGATTGAACCATC
ATGGGCGGACGTTAAGAAAGACCTAATATCATATGGAGGAGGCTGGAAGCTAGAAGGAGAATGGAAGGAA
GGAGAAGAAGTCCAGGTCTTGGCATTGGAGCCTGGAAAAAATCCAAGAGCCGTCCAAACAAAACCTGGTC
TTTTCAAAACCAACGCCGGAACCATAGGTGCCGTATCTCTGGACTTTTCTCCTGGAACCTCAGGATCTCC
AATCATCGACAAAAAAGGAAAAGTTGTGGGTCTTTATGGTAATGGTGTTGTTACAAGGAGTGGGGCATAT
GTGAGTGCTATAGCCCAGACTGAAAAAAGTATTGAAGACAATCCAGAGATCGAAGATGACATTTTTCGAA
AGAGAAAATTGACCATCATGGACCTCCACCCAGGAGCGGGAAAGACGAAGAGATACCTTCCGGCCATAGT
CAGAGAGGCTATAAAACGGGGCCTGAGGACATTAATCCTGGCCCCCACTAGAGTCGTGGCAGCTGAAATG
GAGGAAGCCCTAAGAGGACTTCCAATAAGATACCAAACCCCAGCCATCAGAGCTGAGCACACCGGGCGGG
AGATTGTGGACCTAATGTGTCATGCCACATTCACTATGAGGCTGCTATCACCAGTTAGAGTGCCAAATTA
CAACCTGATCATCATGGACGAAGCCCATTTCACAGACCCAGCAAGTATAGCGGCTAGAGGATACATCTCA
ACTCGAGTAGAGATGGGTGAGGTAGCTGGGATTTTCATGACAGCCACTCCTCCGGGAAGCAGAGACCCAT
TCCCTCAGAGCAATGCACCAATCATGGATGAAGAAAGAGAAATCCCTGAACGTTCGTGGAGTTCTGGACA
TGAGTGGGTCACGGATTTTAAAGGGAAGACTGTTTGGTTCGTTCCAAGTATAAAAGCAGGAAATGATATA
GCAGCTTGCCTGAGAAAAAATGGAAAGAAAGTGATACAACTCAGTAGGAAGACCTTTGATTCTGAGTATG
TCAAGACTAGAACCAATGATTGGGACTTCGTGGTCACAACTGACATTTCAGAAATGGGTGCCAACTTCAA
GGCTGAGAGGGTTATAGACCCCAGACGCTGCATGAAACCAGTTATACTAACAGATGGTGAAGAGCGGGTG
ATCCTGGCAGGACCTATGCCAGTGACCCACTCTAGTGCAGCACAAAGAAGAGGGAGAATAGGAAGAAATC
CAAAAAATGAAAATGACCAGTACATATACATGGGGGAACCTCTGGAAAATGATGAAGACTGTGCACACTG
GAAAGAAGCTAAAATGCTCCTAAATAACATCAACACACCTGAAGGAATCATTCCTAGCATGTTCGAACCA
GGGCGTGAAAAGGTGGATGCCATTGATGGTGAATACCGCTTGAGAGGAGAAGCAAGGAAAACCTTTGTGG
ACCTAATGAGAAGAGGAGACCTACCAGTCTGGTTGGCCTACAGAGTGGCAGCTGAAGGCATCAACTACGC
AGACAGAAGGTGGTGTTTTGATGGAATTAAGAACAACCAAATCTTGGAAGAAAATGTGGAGGTGGAAATC
TGGACAAAAGAAGGGGAAAGGAAGAAATTAAAACCCAGATGGTTGGATGCCAGGATCTACTCTGACCCAC
TGGCGCTAAAGGAATTCAAGGAATTTGCAGCCGGAAGAAAGGATCCACCGGATCTAGATAACTGATCATA
ATCAGCCATACCACATTTGTAGAGGTTTTACTTGCTTTAAAAAACCTCCCACACCTCCCCCTGAACCTGA
AACATAAAATGAATGCAATTGTTGTTGTTAACTTGTTTATTGCAGCTTATAATGGTTACAAATAAAGCAA
TAGCATCACAAATTTCACAAATAAAGCATTTTTTTCACTGCATTCTAGTTGTGGTTTGTCCAAACTCATC
AATGTATCTTAACGCGTAAATTGTAAGCGTTAATATTTTGTTAAAATTCGCGTTAAATTTTTGTTAAATC
AGCTCATTTTTTAACCAATAGGCCGAAATCGGCAAAATCCCTTATAAATCAAAAGAATAGACCGAGATAG
GGT
[37 nt withheld, positions 3644-3680]
AAAGAACGTGGACTCCAACGTCAAAGG
[49 nt withheld, positions 3708-3756]
T
[91 nt withheld, positions 3758-3848]
G
[124 nt withheld, positions 3850-3973]
CAGGTGGCACTTTTCGGGGAAATGTGCGCGGAACCCCTATTTGTTTATTTTTCTAAATACATTCAAATAT
GTATCCGCTCATGAGACAATAACCCTGATAAATGCTTCAATAATATTGAAAAAGGAAGAGTCCTGAGGCG
GAAAGAACCAGCTGTGGAATGTGTGTCAGTTAGGGTGTGGAAAGTCCCCAGGCTCCCCAGCAGGCAGAAG
TATGCAAAGCATGCATCTCAATTAGTCAGCAACCAGGTGTGGAAAGTCCCCAGGCTCCCCAGCAGGCAGA
AGTATGCAAAGCATGCATCTCAATTAGTCAGCAACCATAGTCCCGCCCCTAACTCCGCCCATCCCGCCCC
TAACTCCGCCCAGTTCCGCCCATTCTCCGCCCCATGGCTGACTAATTTTTTTTATTTATGCAGAGGCCGA
GGCCGCCTCGGCCTCTGAGCTATTCCAGAAGTAGTGAGGAGGCTTTTTTGGAGGCCTAGGCTTTTGCAAA
GATCGATCAAGAGACAGGATGAGGATCGTTTCGCATGATTGAACAAGATGGATTGCACGCAGGTTCTCCG
GCCGCTTGGGTGGAGAGGCTATTCGGCTATGACTGGGCACAACAGACAATCGGCTGCTCTGATGCCGCCG
TGTTCCGGCTGTCAGCGCAGGGGCGCCCGGTTCTTTTTGTCAAGACCGACCTGTCCGGTGCCCTGAATGA
ACTGCAAGACGAGGCAGCGCGGCTATCGTGGCTGGCCACGACGGGCGTTCCTTGCGCAGCTGTGCTCGAC
GTTGTCACTGAAGCGGGAAGGGACTGGCTGCTATTGGGCGAAGTGCCGGGGCAGGATCTCCTGTCATCTC
ACCTTGCTCCTGCCGAGAAAGTATCCATCATGGCTGATGCAATGCGGCGGCTGCATACGCTTGATCCGGC
TACCTGCCCATTCGACCACCAAGCGAAACATCGCATCGAGCGAGCACGTACTCGGATGGAAGCCGGTCTT
GTCGATCAGGATGATCTGGACGAAGAGCATCAGGGGCTCGCGCCAGCCGAACTGTTCGCCAGGCTCAAGG
CGAGCATGCCCGACGGCGAGGATCTCGTCGTGACCCATGGCGATGCCTGCTTGCCGAATATCATGGTGGA
AAATGGCCGCTTTTCTGGATTCATCGACTGTGGCCGGCTGGGTGTGGCGGACCGCTATCAGGACATAGCG
TTGGCTACCCGTGATATTGCTGAAGAGCTTGGCGGCGAATGGGCTGACCGCTTCCTCGTGCTTTACGGTA
TCGCCGCTCCCGATTCGCAGCGCATCGCCTTCTATCGCCTTCTTGACGAGTTCTTCTGAGCGGGACTCTG
GGGTTCGAAATGACCGACCAAGCGACGCCCAACCTGCCATCACGAGATTTCGATTCCACCGCCGCCTTCT
ATGAAAGGTTGGGCTTCGGAATCGTTTTCCGGGACGCCGGCTGGATGATCCTCCAGCGCGGGGATCTCAT
GCTGGAGTTCTTCGCCCACCCTAGGGGGAGGCTAACTGAAACACGGAAGGAGACAATACCGGAAGGAACC
CGCGCTATGACGGCAATAAAAAGACAGAATAAAACGCACGGTGTTGGGTCGTTTGTTCATAAACGCGGGG
TTCGGTCCCAGGGCTGGCACTCTGTCGATACCCCACCGAGACCCCATTGGGGCCAATACGCCCGCGTTTC
TTCCTTTTCCCCACCCCACCCCCCAAGTTCGGGTGAAGGCCCAGGGCTCGCAGCCAACGTCGGGGCGGCA
GGCCCTGCCATAGCCTCAGGTTACTCATATATACTTTAGATTGATTTAAAACTTCATTTTTAATTTAAAA
GGATCTAGGTGAAGATCCTTTTTGATAATCTCATGACCAAAATCCCTTAACGTGAGTTTTCGTTCCACTG
AGCGTCAGACCCCGTAGAAAAGATCAAAGGATCTTCTTGAGATCCTTTTTTTCTGCGCGTAATCTGCTGC
TTGCAAACAAAAAAACCACCGCTACCAGCGGTGGTTTGTTTGCCGGATCAAGAGCTACCAACTCTTTTTC
CGAAGGTAACTGGCTTCAGCAGAGCGCAGATACCAAATACTGTTCTTCTAGTGTAGCCGTAGTTAGGCCA
CCACTTCAAGAACTCTGTAGCACCGCCTACATACCTCGCTCTGCTAATCCTGTTACCAGTGGCTGCTGCC
AGTGGCGATAAGTCGTGTCTTACCGGGTTGGACTCAAGACGATAGTTACCGGATAAGGCGCAGCGGTCGG
GCTGAACGGGGGGTTCGTGCACACAGCCCAGCTTGGAGCGAACGACCTACACCGAACTGAGATACCTACA
GCGTGAGCTATGAGAAAGCGCCACGCTTCCCGAAGGGAGAAAGGCGGACAGGTATCCGGTAAGCGGCAGG
GTCGGAACAGGAGAGCGCACGAGGGAGCTTCCAGGGGGAAACGCCTGGTATCTTTATAGTCCTGTCGGGT
TTCGCCACCTCTGACTTGAGCGTCGATTTTTGTGATGCTCGTCAGGGGGGCGGAGCCTATGGAAAAACGC
CAGCAACGCGGCCTTTTTACGGTTCCTGGCCTTTTGCTGGCCTTTTGCTCACATGTTCTTTCCTGCGTTA
TCCCCTGATTCTGTGGATAACCGTATTACCGCCATGCAT
